>Addgene plasmid #223699 | pC0043-PspCas13b-gRNA LINE1 | addgene full sequence | sequence record 442768 | Addgene NGS Result
CTAAATTGTAAGCGTTAATATTTTGTTAAAATTCGCGTTAAATTTTTGTTAAATCAGCTCATTTTTTAAC
CAATAGGCCGAAATCGGCAAAATCCCTTATAAATCAAAAGAATAGACCGAGATAGGGT
[37 nt withheld, positions 129-165]
AAAGAACGTGGACTCCAACGTCAAAGG
[49 nt withheld, positions 193-241]
T
[91 nt withheld, positions 243-333]
G
[124 nt withheld, positions 335-458]
CCCATTCGCCATTCAGGCTGCGCAACTGTTGGGAAGGGCGATCGGTGCGGGCCTCTTCGCTATTACGCCA
GCTGGCGAAAGGGGGATGTGCTGCAAGGCGATTAAGTTGGGTAACGCCAGGGTTTTCCCAGTCACGACGT
TGTAAAACGACGGCCAGTGAGCGCGCGTAATACGACTCACTATAGGGCGAATTGGGTACCGAGGGCCTAT
TTCCCATGATTCCTTCATATTTGCATATACGATACAAGGCTGTTAGAGAGATAATTGGAATTAATTTGAC
TGTAAACACAAAGATATTAGTACAAAATACGTGACGTAGAAAGTAATAATTTCTTGGGTAGTTTGCAGTT
TTAAAATTATGTTTTAAAATGGACTATCATATGCTTATCGTAACTTGAAAGTATTTCGATTTCTTGGCTT
TATATATCTTGTGGAAAGGACGAAACACCGGAACTTTGGTACCTGGTATCTGGTTGTGGAAGGTCCAGTT
TTGAGGGGCTATTACAACTTTTTTTCCGCGGTGGAGCTCCAGCTTTTGTTCCCTTTAGTGAGGGTTAATT
GCGCGCTTGGCGTAATCATGGTCATAGCTGTTTCCTGTGTGAAATTGTTATCCGCTCACAATTCCACACA
ACATACGAGCCGGAAGCATAAAGTGTAAAGCCTGGGGTGCCTAATGAGTGAGCTAACTCACATTAATTGC
GTTGCGCTCACTGCCCGCTTTCCAGTCGGGAAACCTGTCGTGCCAGCTGCATTAATGAATCGGCCAACGC
GCGGGGAGAGGCGGTTTGCGTATTGGGCGCTCTTCCGCTTCCTCGCTCACTGACTCGCTGCGCTCGGTCG
TTCGGCTGCGGCGAGCGGTATCAGCTCACTCAAAGGCGGTAATACGGTTATCCACAGAATCAGGGGATAA
CGCAGGAAAGAACATGTGAGCAAAAGGCCAGCAAAAGGCCAGGAACCGTAAAAAGGCCGCGTTGCTGGCG
TTTTTCCATAGGCTCCGCCCCCCTGACGAGCATCACAAAAATCGACGCTCAAGTCAGAGGTGGCGAAACC
CGACAGGACTATAAAGATACTAGGCGTTTCCCCCTGGAAGCTCCCTCGTGCGCTCTCCTGTTCCGACCCT
GCCGCTTACCGGATACCTGTCCGCCTTTCTCCCTTCGGGAAGCGTGGCGCTTTCTCATAGCTCACGCTGT
AGGTATCTCAGTTCGGTGTAGGTCGTTCGCTCCAAGCTGGGCTGTGTGCACGAACCCCCCGTTCAGCCCG
ACCGCTGCGCCTTATCCGGTAACTATCGTCTTGAGTCCAACCCGGTAAGACACGACTTATCGCCACTGGC
AGCAGCCACTGGTAACAGGATTAGCAGAGCGAGGTATGTAGGCGGTGCTACAGAGTTCTTGAAGTGGTGG
CCTAACTACGGCTACACTAGAAGAACAGTATTTGGTATCTGCGCTCTGCTGAAGCCAGTTACCTTCGGAA
AAAGAGTTGGTAGCTCTTGATCCGGCAAACAAACCACCGCTGGTAGCGGTGGTTTTTTTGTTTGCAAGCA
GCAGATTACGCGCAGAAAAAAAGGATCTCAAGAAGATCCTTTGATCTTTTCTACGGGGTCTGACGCTCAG
TGGAACGAAAACTCACGTTAAGGGATTTTGGTCATGAGATTATCAAAAAGGATCTTCACCTAGATCCTTT
TAAATTAAAAATGAAGTTTTAAATCAATCTAAAGTATATATGAGTAAACTTGGTCTGACAGTTACCAATG
CTTAATCAGTGAGGCACCTATCTCAGCGATCTGTCTATTTCGTTCATCCATAGTTGCCTGACTCCCCGTC
GTGTAGATAACTACGATACGGGAGGGCTTACCATCTGGCCCCAGTGCTGCAATGATACCGCGAGACCCAC
GCTCACCGGCTCCAGATTTATCAGCAATAAACCAGCCAGCCGGAAGGGCCGAGCGCAGAAGTGGTCCTGC
AACTTTATCCGCCTCCATCCAGTCTATTAATTGTTGCCGGGAAGCTAGAGTAAGTAGTTCGCCAGTTAAT
AGTTTGCGCAACGTTGTTGCCATTGCTACAGGCATCGTGGTGTCACGCTCGTCGTTTGGTATGGCTTCAT
TCAGCTCCGGTTCCCAACGATCAAGGCGAGTTACATGATCCCCCATGTTGTGCAAAAAAGCGGTTAGCTC
CTTCGGTCCTCCGATCGTTGTCAGAAGTAAGTTGGCCGCAGTGTTATCACTCATGGTTATGGCAGCACTG
CATAATTCTCTTACTGTCATGCCATCCGTAAGATGCTTTTCTGTGACTGGTGAGTACTCAACCAAGTCAT
TCTGAGAATAGTGTATGCGGCGACCGAGTTGCTCTTGCCCGGCGTCAATACGGGATAATACCGCGCCACA
TAGCAGAACTTTAAAAGTGCTCATCATTGGAAAACGTTCTTCGGGGCGAAAACTCTCAAGGATCTTACCG
CTGTTGAGATCCAGTTCGATGTAACCCACTCGTGCACCCAACTGATCTTCAGCATCTTTTACTTTCACCA
GCGTTTCTGGGTGAGCAAAAACAGGAAGGCAAAATGCCGCAAAAAAGGGAATAAGGGCGACACGGAAATG
TTGAATACTCATACTCTTCCTTTTTCAATATTATTGAAGCATTTATCAGGGTTATTGTCTCATGAGCGGA
TACATATTTGAATGTATTTAGAAAAATAAACAAATAGGGGTTCCGCGCACATTTCCCCGAAAAGTGCCAC
Features (pLannotate 1.2.2; 13 found; start..end, strand, type, name):
     30..458     -  rep_origin     f1 ori (sequence partly withheld): f1 bacteriophage origin of replication; arrow indicates direction of (+) strand synthesis
    463..618     -  CDS            lacZα (fragment): LacZα fragment of β-galactosidase; lacZ fragment
    626..644     +  promoter       T7 promoter: promoter for bacteriophage T7 RNA polymerase
    659..899     +  promoter       U6 promoter: RNA polymerase III promoter for human U6 snRNA
    957..973     +  promoter       TEF1 promoter (fragment): S. cerevisiae TEF1; promoter for EF-1α
   1000..1018    -  promoter       T3 promoter: promoter for bacteriophage T3 RNA polymerase
   1063..1079    -  protein_bind   lac operator: The lac repressor binds to the lac operator to inhibit transcription in E. coli. This inhibition can be relieved by adding lactose or isopropyl-β-D-thiogalactopyranoside (IPTG). lac repressor encoded by lacI
   1087..1117    -  promoter       lac promoter: promoter for the E. coli lac operon
   1132..1153    -  protein_bind   CAP binding site: CAP binding activates transcription in the presence of cAMP. E. coli catabolite activator protein
   1166..1258    -  CDS            lacI (fragment): lac repressor; lacI; The lac repressor binds to the lac operator to inhibit transcription in E. coli. This inhibition can be relieved by adding lactose or isopropyl-β-D-thiogalactopyranoside (IPTG).
   1441..2029    -  rep_origin     ori: high-copy-number ColE1/pMB1/pBR322/pUC origin of replication
   2200..3060    -  CDS            AmpR: β-lactamase; bla; confers resistance to ampicillin, carbenicillin, and related antibiotics
   3061..3165    -  promoter       AmpR promoter: bla
