[The description below was written by a language model from this plasmid's Addgene catalogue record and pLannotate feature annotations shown in this document.]
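Description:
pC0043-PspCas13b-gRNA LINE1 is a small (about 3.2 kb) mammalian guide RNA expression plasmid built on the pC0043 backbone, a cloning vector for crRNAs used with the RNA-targeting CRISPR effector PspCas13b. It is maintained in E. coli through a high-copy ColE1/pUC-type origin and selected with ampicillin via a β-lactamase gene under its own promoter. The rest of the backbone has a phagemid-style layout: an f1 origin, fragments of lacZα and lacI, the lac promoter, operator and CAP binding site, and flanking T7 and T3 promoters. These are cloning-vector remnants and play no evident role in the plasmid's function in mammalian cells.

The functional payload is a human U6 promoter, an RNA polymerase III promoter suited to producing short, uncapped transcripts, which drives a guide whose spacer targets mouse LINE1 retrotransposon RNA. The feature table does not annotate the spacer or the PspCas13b direct repeat, which presumably lie in the unannotated stretch just downstream of U6. The short "TEF1 promoter" fragment called in that region is only 17 nt long and is most likely a chance match rather than a real regulatory element. No Cas13b coding sequence or mammalian selection marker is annotated, so the effector protein must be supplied from a separate construct.

The associated publication concerns FTO-mediated m6A demethylation of LINE1 RNA and chromatin regulation in mouse embryonic stem cells. This is consistent with using the guide to direct a PspCas13b-based protein to LINE1 transcripts, although the record does not state which Cas13b variant or fusion it was paired with.
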