Addgene plasmid #223699: pC0043-PspCas13b-gRNA LINE1
Depositing lab: Chuan He. Publication: FTO mediates LINE1 m(6)A demethylation and chromatin regulation in mESCs and mouse development. Wei J, Yu X, Yang L, Liu X, Gao B, Huang B, Dou X, Liu J, Zou Z, Cui XL, Zhang LS, Zhao X, Liu Q, He PC, Sepich-Poore C, Zhong N, Liu W, Li Y, Kou X, Zhao Y, Wu Y, Cheng X, Chen C, An Y, Dong X, Wang H, Shu Q, Hao Z, Duan T, He YY, Li X, Gao S, Gao Y, He C. Science. 2022 May 27;376(6596):968-973. doi: 10.1126/science.abe9582. Epub 2022 May 5. PubMed 35511947.
Backbone
  Vector backbone: pC0043
  Vector type: Mammalian Expression, CRISPR
Growth in bacteria
  Bacterial resistance: Ampicillin, 100 μg/mL
  Growth temperature: 37°C
  Growth strain: DH5alpha
  Copy number: Unknown
Gene/Insert
  Gene/Insert name: gRNA target sequence for LINE1
  gRNA/shRNA sequence: CAGATACCAGGTACCAAAGTT
  Species: M. musculus (mouse)
Terms and licenses: Academic/Nonprofit Terms; Industry Terms: Not Available to Industry
How to cite: pC0043-PspCas13b-gRNA LINE1 was a gift from Chuan He (Addgene plasmid # 223699 ; http://n2t.net/addgene:223699 ; RRID:Addgene_223699)
